Addgene plasmid #132140: pDONR221_SLC26A9
Purpose: Gateway entry clone with codon-optimized ORF sequence for subcloning into custom expression vectors
Depositing lab: RESOLUTE Consortium & Giulio Superti-Furga. Depositing organization: CeMM Research Center for Molecular Medicine. Publication: The RESOLUTE consortium: unlocking SLC transporters for drug discovery. Superti-Furga G, Lackner D, Wiedmer T, Ingles-Prieto A, Barbosa B, Girardi E, Goldmann U, Gurtl B, Klavins K, Klimek C, Lindinger S, Lineiro-Retes E, Muller AC, Onstein S, Redinger G, Reil D, Sedlyarov V, Wolf G, Crawford M, Everley R, ... Steppan CM. Nat Rev Drug Discov. 2020 Jul;19(7):429-430. doi: 10.1038/d41573-020-00056-6. PubMed 32265506.
Backbone
  Vector backbone: pDONR221
  Backbone manufacturer: Thermo Fisher Scientific
  Backbone size w/o insert (bp): 2550
  Vector type: Mammalian Expression
Growth in bacteria
  Bacterial resistance: Kanamycin, 50 μg/mL
  Growth temperature: 37°C
  Growth strain: Stbl3
  Copy number: High Copy
Gene/Insert
  Gene/Insert name: SLC26A9
  Species: H. sapiens (human)
  Insert size (bp): 2373
  Entrez Gene: SLC26A9
  Cloning method: Gateway Cloning
  Sequencing primers: 5′ M13-fwd; 3′ M13-rev
Terms and licenses: Academic/Nonprofit Terms; Industry Terms
Depositor comments: For more information on the full Resolute plasmid collection, please see www.addgene.org/depositor-collections/re-solute/. Please provide your feedback on this plasmid to the RESOLUTE consortium by filling out their RESOLUTE repository feedback form: https://forms.office.com/Pages/ResponsePage.aspx?id=0e05yklzmkS7rjFGQL4N7z4feCLQvEJAmVcOCM_u885UN1JJRko0Ukg4TVQwNTZLOUxPQVJWT1NHUCQlQCN0PWcu
How to cite: pDONR221_SLC26A9 was a gift from RESOLUTE Consortium & Giulio Superti-Furga (Addgene plasmid # 132140 ; http://n2t.net/addgene:132140 ; RRID:Addgene_132140)
