[The description below was written by a language model from this plasmid's Addgene catalogue record and pLannotate feature annotations shown in this document.]
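Description:
pDONR221_SLC26A9 is a Gateway entry clone built on the pDONR221 backbone, carrying a codon-optimized open reading frame for human SLC26A9. It is one of a large collection of solute carrier clones assembled to support transporter research. The plasmid is about 4.9 kb and is propagated in E. coli at high copy from a ColE1/pUC-type origin. Selection is with kanamycin, through an aminoglycoside phosphotransferase (KanR) gene.

The 2,373 bp SLC26A9 coding sequence is flanked by attL1 upstream and attL2 downstream. These are the recombination sites left after a BP reaction, and they allow directional, in-frame transfer of the ORF into any attR-containing destination vector by an LR Clonase reaction. SLC26A9 is annotated as an anion transporter that mediates chloride, sulfate and oxalate transport as well as chloride/bicarbonate exchange or bicarbonate extrusion. It may also carry out uncoupled chloride transport.

Upstream of attL1 lie the rrnB T1 and T2 transcription terminators, which insulate the insert from read-through transcription in bacteria. A T7 promoter sits just outside attL2, oriented back toward the insert. The short lacI and lacZα fragments detected are backbone remnants rather than functional genes, and M13 forward and reverse sites serve for sequencing across the insert.

Although the catalogue lists the vector type as mammalian expression, the feature table shows no eukaryotic promoter, polyadenylation signal or epitope tag. The construct therefore serves as a shuttle source of the ORF, which is expressed only after subcloning into a custom destination vector that supplies the promoter and any desired tags.
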