Features (pLannotate 1.2.2; 10 found; start..end, strand, type, name):
    121..213     +  CDS            lacI (fragment): lac repressor; lacI; The lac repressor binds to the lac operator to inhibit transcription in E. coli. This inhibition can be relieved by adding lactose or isopropyl-β-D-thiogalactopyranoside (IPTG).
    268..295     -  terminator     rrnB T2 terminator: transcription terminator T2 from the E. coli rrnB gene
    427..470     +  terminator     rrnB T1 terminator: Escherichia coli rrnB; transcription terminator T1 from the E. coli rrnB gene
    517..553     -  CDS            lacZα (fragment): LacZα fragment of β-galactosidase; lacZ fragment
    569..668     +  protein_bind   attL1: mutant version of attL; recombination site for the Gateway® LR reaction LR Clonase™
    674..3046    +  CDS            SLC26A9: S26A9_HUMAN - Experimental evidence at protein level: Swiss-Prot protein existence level 1. DIDS- and thiosulfate- sensitive anion exchanger mediating chloride, sulfate and oxalate transport (PubMed:11834742). Mediates chloride/bicarbonate exchange or chloride-independent bicarbonate extrusion thus assuring bicarbonate secretion (PubMed:15800055). May prefer chloride anions and mediate uncoupled chloride anion transport in an alternate-access mechanism where a saturable binding site is alternately exposed to either one or the other side of the membrane (By similarity). From Homo sapiens (Human
   3048..3147    -  protein_bind   attL2: mutant version of attL; recombination site for the Gateway® LR reaction LR Clonase™
   3165..3183    -  promoter       T7 promoter: promoter for bacteriophage T7 RNA polymerase
   3317..4126    +  CDS            KanR: aminoglycoside phosphotransferase; aph(3')-Ia; confers resistance to kanamycin in bacteria or G418 (Geneticin®) in eukaryotes
   4273..4861    +  rep_origin     ori: high-copy-number ColE1/pMB1/pBR322/pUC origin of replication
>Addgene plasmid #132140 | pDONR221_SLC26A9 | addgene full sequence | sequence record 263871 | Addgene NGS Result
CTTTCCTGCGTTATCCCCTGATTCTGTGGATAACCGTATTACCGCCTTTGAGTGAGCTGATACCGCTCGC
CGCAGCCGAACGACCGAGCGCAGCGAGTCAGTGAGCGAGGAAGCGGAAGAGCGCCCAATACGCAAACCGC
CTCTCCCCGCGCGTTGGCCGATTCATTAATGCAGCTGGCACGACAGGTTTCCCGACTGGAAAGCGGGCAG
TGAGCGCAACGCAATTAATACGCGTACCGCTAGCCAGGAAGAGTTTGTAGAAACGCAAAAAGGCCATCCG
TCAGGATGGCCTTCTGCTTAGTTTGATGCCTGGCAGTTTATGGCGGGCGTCCTGCCCGCCACCCTCCGGG
CCGTTGCTTCACAACGTTCAAATCCGCTCCCGGCGGATTTGTCCTACTCAGGAGAGCGTTCACCGACAAA
CAACAGATAAAACGAAAGGCCCAGTCTTCCGACTGAGCCTTTCGTTTTATTTGATGCCTGGCAGTTCCCT
ACTCTCGCGTTAACGCTAGCATGGATGTTTTCCCAGTCACGACGTTGTAAAACGACGGCCAGTCTTAAGC
TCGGGCCCCAAATAATGATTTTATTTTGACTGATAGTGACCTGTTCGTTGCAACACATTGATGAGCAATG
CTTTTTTATAATGCCAACTTTGTACAAAAAAGCAGGCTCCACCATGTCTCAGCCCCGGCCTAGATACGTG
GTGGACAGGGCCGCCTATAGCCTGACCCTGTTCGACGATGAGTTTGAGAAGAAGGATCGCACATACCCTG
TGGGCGAGAAGCTGAGGAACGCCTTCCGCTGCAGCTCCGCCAAGATCAAGGCCGTGGTGTTTGGACTGCT
GCCAGTGCTGTCCTGGCTGCCAAAGTACAAGATCAAGGACTATATCATCCCTGATCTGCTGGGAGGACTG
AGCGGAGGATCCATCCAGGTGCCACAGGGAATGGCCTTCGCCCTGCTGGCCAATCTGCCAGCCGTGAACG
GCCTGTACTCTAGCTTCTTTCCCCTGCTGACCTATTTCTTTCTGGGAGGAGTGCACCAGATGGTGCCAGG
CACATTTGCCGTGATCTCCATCCTGGTGGGCAACATCTGCCTGCAGCTGGCCCCTGAGTCCAAGTTCCAG
GTGTTTAACAATGCCACCAATGAGTCTTACGTGGACACAGCAGCAATGGAGGCAGAGAGGCTGCACGTGA
GCGCCACCCTGGCATGTCTGACAGCCATCATCCAGATGGGCCTGGGCTTCATGCAGTTCGGCTTTGTGGC
CATCTATCTGTCTGAGAGCTTCATCAGGGGCTTTATGACCGCAGCAGGACTGCAGATCCTGATCTCCGTG
CTGAAGTACATCTTTGGCCTGACCATCCCTTCCTATACAGGCCCAGGCTCTATCGTGTTCACCTTTATCG
ACATCTGCAAGAATCTGCCCCACACAAACATCGCCAGCCTGATCTTCGCCCTGATCTCCGGCGCCTTTCT
GGTGCTGGTGAAGGAGCTGAACGCCCGGTACATGCACAAGATCAGATTCCCAATCCCCACCGAGATGATC
GTGGTGGTGGTGGCAACAGCAATCAGCGGAGGCTGTAAGATGCCTAAGAAGTATCACATGCAGATCGTGG
GAGAGATCCAGAGGGGATTCCCTACCCCAGTGTCCCCAGTGGTGTCTCAGTGGAAGGACATGATCGGCAC
AGCCTTTTCTCTGGCCATCGTGAGCTACGTGATCAATCTGGCCATGGGCCGGACCCTGGCCAACAAGCAC
GGCTATGACGTGGATTCCAATCAGGAGATGATCGCCCTGGGCTGCTCCAATTTCTTTGGCTCTTTCTTTA
AGATCCACGTGATCTGCTGTGCCCTGTCTGTGACCCTGGCAGTGGATGGAGCAGGAGGCAAGAGCCAGGT
GGCATCCCTGTGCGTGAGCCTGGTGGTCATGATCACAATGCTGGTGCTGGGCATCTACCTGTATCCACTG
CCTAAGAGCGTGCTGGGCGCCCTGATCGCCGTGAATCTGAAGAACTCCCTGAAGCAGCTGACCGACCCAT
ACTATCTGTGGAGAAAGTCCAAGCTGGATTGCTGTATCTGGGTGGTGTCCTTCCTGTCCTCTTTCTTTCT
GTCTCTGCCATACGGAGTGGCAGTGGGAGTGGCCTTTAGCGTGCTGGTGGTGGTGTTCCAGACACAGTTT
CGGAACGGCTATGCCCTGGCCCAGGTCATGGACACCGATATCTACGTGAATCCAAAGACATATAACAGAG
CCCAGGACATCCAGGGCATCAAGATCATCACCTACTGCTCTCCCCTGTATTTCGCCAATAGCGAGATCTT
TCGGCAGAAAGTGATCGCCAAGACAGGCATGGATCCCCAGAAGGTGCTGCTGGCCAAGCAGAAGTACCTG
AAGAAGCAGGAGAAGCGGAGAATGAGACCTACCCAGCAGAGGCGCAGCCTGTTCATGAAGACCAAGACAG
TGTCCCTGCAGGAGCTGCAGCAGGACTTTGAGAACGCCCCCCCTACCGATCCTAACAATAACCAGACCCC
AGCCAATGGCACATCCGTGTCTTACATCACATTCAGCCCAGACAGCTCCTCTCCTGCACAGAGCGAGCCA
CCAGCATCCGCCGAGGCACCAGGAGAGCCATCTGATATGCTGGCCAGCGTGCCTCCATTCGTGACCTTTC
ACACACTGATCCTGGACATGTCTGGCGTGAGCTTCGTGGATCTGATGGGCATCAAGGCCCTGGCCAAGCT
GAGCTCCACCTACGGCAAGATCGGCGTGAAGGTGTTCCTGGTGAATATCCACGCCCAGGTGTATAACGAC
ATCTCTCACGGCGGCGTGTTTGAGGATGGCAGCCTGGAGTGTAAGCACGTGTTCCCCTCCATCCACGACG
CCGTGCTGTTTGCACAGGCAAACGCAAGGGATGTGACCCCAGGACACAATTTCCAGGGAGCACCTGGCGA
CGCAGAGCTGAGCCTGTACGACTCCGAGGAGGATATCCGCTCTTATTGGGATCTGGAGCAGGAGATGTTC
GGCAGCATGTTTCACGCCGAGACCCTGACAGCCCTGGACCCAGCTTTCTTGTACAAAGTTGGCATTATAA
GAAAGCATTGCTTATCAATTTGTTGCAACGAACAGGTCACTATCAGTCAAAATAAAATCATTATTTGCCA
TCCAGCTGATATCCCCTATAGTGAGTCGTATTACATGGTCATAGCTGTTTCCTGGCAGCTCTGGCCCGTG
TCTCAAAATCTCTGATGTTACATTGCACAAGATAAAAATATATCATCATGAACAATAAAACTGTCTGCTT
ACATAAACAGTAATACAAGGGGTGTTATGAGCCATATTCAACGGGAAACGTCGAGGCCGCGATTAAATTC
CAACATGGATGCTGATTTATATGGGTATAAATGGGCTCGCGATAATGTCGGGCAATCAGGTGCGACAATC
TATCGCTTGTATGGGAAGCCCGATGCGCCAGAGTTGTTTCTGAAACATGGCAAAGGTAGCGTTGCCAATG
ATGTTACAGATGAGATGGTCAGACTAAACTGGCTGACGGAATTTATGCCTCTTCCGACCATCAAGCATTT
TATCCGTACTCCTGATGATGCATGGTTACTCACCACTGCGATCCCCGGAAAAACAGCATTCCAGGTATTA
GAAGAATATCCTGATTCAGGTGAAAATATTGTTGATGCGCTGGCAGTGTTCCTGCGCCGGTTGCATTCGA
TTCCTGTTTGTAATTGTCCTTTTAACAGCGATCGCGTATTTCGTCTCGCTCAGGCGCAATCACGAATGAA
TAACGGTTTGGTTGATGCGAGTGATTTTGATGACGAGCGTAATGGCTGGCCTGTTGAACAAGTCTGGAAA
GAAATGCATAAACTTTTGCCATTCTCACCGGATTCAGTCGTCACTCATGGTGATTTCTCACTTGATAACC
TTATTTTTGACGAGGGGAAATTAATAGGTTGTATTGATGTTGGACGAGTCGGAATCGCAGACCGATACCA
GGATCTTGCCATCCTATGGAACTGCCTCGGTGAGTTTTCTCCTTCATTACAGAAACGGCTTTTTCAAAAA
TATGGTATTGATAATCCTGATATGAATAAATTGCAGTTTCATTTGATGCTCGATGAGTTTTTCTAATCAG
AATTGGTTAATTGGTTGTAACACTGGCAGAGCATTACGCTGACTTGACGGGACGGCGCAAGCTCATGACC
AAAATCCCTTAACGTGAGTTACGCGTCGTTCCACTGAGCGTCAGACCCCGTAGAAAAGATCAAAGGATCT
TCTTGAGATCCTTTTTTTCTGCGCGTAATCTGCTGCTTGCAAACAAAAAAACCACCGCTACCAGCGGTGG
TTTGTTTGCCGGATCAAGAGCTACCAACTCTTTTTCCGAAGGTAACTGGCTTCAGCAGAGCGCAGATACC
AAATACTGTTCTTCTAGTGTAGCCGTAGTTAGGCCACCACTTCAAGAACTCTGTAGCACCGCCTACATAC
CTCGCTCTGCTAATCCTGTTACCAGTGGCTGCTGCCAGTGGCGATAAGTCGTGTCTTACCGGGTTGGACT
CAAGACGATAGTTACCGGATAAGGCGCAGCGGTCGGGCTGAACGGGGGGTTCGTGCACACAGCCCAGCTT
GGAGCGAACGACCTACACCGAACTGAGATACCTACAGCGTGAGCTATGAGAAAGCGCCACGCTTCCCGAA
GGGAGAAAGGCGGACAGGTATCCGGTAAGCGGCAGGGTCGGAACAGGAGAGCGCACGAGGGAGCTTCCAG
GGGGAAACGCCTGGTATCTTTATAGTCCTGTCGGGTTTCGCCACCTCTGACTTGAGCGTCGATTTTTGTG
ATGCTCGTCAGGGGGGCGGAGCCTATGGAAAAACGCCAGCAACGCGGCCTTTTTACGGTTCCTGGCCTTT
TGCTGGCCTTTTGCTCACATGTT
