>Addgene plasmid #132140 | pDONR221_SLC26A9 | depositor partial sequence | sequence record 253680 | Codon-optimized ORF of SLC26A9
ATGTCTCAGCCCCGGCCTAGATACGTGGTGGACAGGGCCGCCTATAGCCTGACCCTGTTCGACGATGAGT
TTGAGAAGAAGGATCGCACATACCCTGTGGGCGAGAAGCTGAGGAACGCCTTCCGCTGCAGCTCCGCCAA
GATCAAGGCCGTGGTGTTTGGACTGCTGCCAGTGCTGTCCTGGCTGCCAAAGTACAAGATCAAGGACTAT
ATCATCCCTGATCTGCTGGGAGGACTGAGCGGAGGATCCATCCAGGTGCCACAGGGAATGGCCTTCGCCC
TGCTGGCCAATCTGCCAGCCGTGAACGGCCTGTACTCTAGCTTCTTTCCCCTGCTGACCTATTTCTTTCT
GGGAGGAGTGCACCAGATGGTGCCAGGCACATTTGCCGTGATCTCCATCCTGGTGGGCAACATCTGCCTG
CAGCTGGCCCCTGAGTCCAAGTTCCAGGTGTTTAACAATGCCACCAATGAGTCTTACGTGGACACAGCAG
CAATGGAGGCAGAGAGGCTGCACGTGAGCGCCACCCTGGCATGTCTGACAGCCATCATCCAGATGGGCCT
GGGCTTCATGCAGTTCGGCTTTGTGGCCATCTATCTGTCTGAGAGCTTCATCAGGGGCTTTATGACCGCA
GCAGGACTGCAGATCCTGATCTCCGTGCTGAAGTACATCTTTGGCCTGACCATCCCTTCCTATACAGGCC
CAGGCTCTATCGTGTTCACCTTTATCGACATCTGCAAGAATCTGCCCCACACAAACATCGCCAGCCTGAT
CTTCGCCCTGATCTCCGGCGCCTTTCTGGTGCTGGTGAAGGAGCTGAACGCCCGGTACATGCACAAGATC
AGATTCCCAATCCCCACCGAGATGATCGTGGTGGTGGTGGCAACAGCAATCAGCGGAGGCTGTAAGATGC
CTAAGAAGTATCACATGCAGATCGTGGGAGAGATCCAGAGGGGATTCCCTACCCCAGTGTCCCCAGTGGT
GTCTCAGTGGAAGGACATGATCGGCACAGCCTTTTCTCTGGCCATCGTGAGCTACGTGATCAATCTGGCC
ATGGGCCGGACCCTGGCCAACAAGCACGGCTATGACGTGGATTCCAATCAGGAGATGATCGCCCTGGGCT
GCTCCAATTTCTTTGGCTCTTTCTTTAAGATCCACGTGATCTGCTGTGCCCTGTCTGTGACCCTGGCAGT
GGATGGAGCAGGAGGCAAGAGCCAGGTGGCATCCCTGTGCGTGAGCCTGGTGGTCATGATCACAATGCTG
GTGCTGGGCATCTACCTGTATCCACTGCCTAAGAGCGTGCTGGGCGCCCTGATCGCCGTGAATCTGAAGA
ACTCCCTGAAGCAGCTGACCGACCCATACTATCTGTGGAGAAAGTCCAAGCTGGATTGCTGTATCTGGGT
GGTGTCCTTCCTGTCCTCTTTCTTTCTGTCTCTGCCATACGGAGTGGCAGTGGGAGTGGCCTTTAGCGTG
CTGGTGGTGGTGTTCCAGACACAGTTTCGGAACGGCTATGCCCTGGCCCAGGTCATGGACACCGATATCT
ACGTGAATCCAAAGACATATAACAGAGCCCAGGACATCCAGGGCATCAAGATCATCACCTACTGCTCTCC
CCTGTATTTCGCCAATAGCGAGATCTTTCGGCAGAAAGTGATCGCCAAGACAGGCATGGATCCCCAGAAG
GTGCTGCTGGCCAAGCAGAAGTACCTGAAGAAGCAGGAGAAGCGGAGAATGAGACCTACCCAGCAGAGGC
GCAGCCTGTTCATGAAGACCAAGACAGTGTCCCTGCAGGAGCTGCAGCAGGACTTTGAGAACGCCCCCCC
TACCGATCCTAACAATAACCAGACCCCAGCCAATGGCACATCCGTGTCTTACATCACATTCAGCCCAGAC
AGCTCCTCTCCTGCACAGAGCGAGCCACCAGCATCCGCCGAGGCACCAGGAGAGCCATCTGATATGCTGG
CCAGCGTGCCTCCATTCGTGACCTTTCACACACTGATCCTGGACATGTCTGGCGTGAGCTTCGTGGATCT
GATGGGCATCAAGGCCCTGGCCAAGCTGAGCTCCACCTACGGCAAGATCGGCGTGAAGGTGTTCCTGGTG
AATATCCACGCCCAGGTGTATAACGACATCTCTCACGGCGGCGTGTTTGAGGATGGCAGCCTGGAGTGTA
AGCACGTGTTCCCCTCCATCCACGACGCCGTGCTGTTTGCACAGGCAAACGCAAGGGATGTGACCCCAGG
ACACAATTTCCAGGGAGCACCTGGCGACGCAGAGCTGAGCCTGTACGACTCCGAGGAGGATATCCGCTCT
TATTGGGATCTGGAGCAGGAGATGTTCGGCAGCATGTTTCACGCCGAGACCCTGACAGCCCTG
